>Addgene plasmid #225877 | pTipi2.1 | addgene full sequence | sequence record 447797 | Addgene NGS Result
GTGTCTTCTATGGAGGTCAAAACAGCGTGGATGGCGTCTCCAGGCGATCTGACGGTTCACTAAACGAGCT
CTGCTTATATAGACCTCCCACCGTACACGCCTACCGCCCATTTGCGTCAATGGGGCGGAGTTGTTACGAC
ATTTTGGAAAGTCCCGTTGATTTTGGTGCCAAAACAAACTCCCATTGACGTCAATGGGGTGGAGACTTGG
AAATCCCCGTGAGTCAAACCGCTATCCACGCCCATTGATGTACTGCCAAAACCGCATCACCATGGTAATA
GCGATGACTAATACGTAGATGTACTGCCAAGTAGGAAAGTCCCATAAGGTCATGTACTGGGCATAATGCC
AGGCGGGCCATTTACCGTCATTGACGTCAATAGGGGGCGTACTTGGCATATGATACACTTGATGTACTGC
CAAGTGGGCAGTTTACCGTAAATACTCCACCCATTGACGTCAATGGAAAGTCCCTATTGGCGTTACTATG
GGAACATACGTCATTATTGACGTCAATGGGCGGGGGTCGTTGGGCGGTCAGCCAGGCGGGCCATTTACCG
TAAGTTATGTAACGCGGAACTCCATATATGGGCTATGAACTAATGACCCCGTAATTGATTACTATTAATA
ACTAGTCAATAATCAATGTCTAGTTAAGCCAGCCCCGACACCCGCCAACACCCGCTGACGCGCCCTGACG
GGCTTGTCTGCTCCCGGCATCCGCTTACAGACAAGCTGTGACCGTCTCCGGGAGCTGCATGTGTCAGAGG
TTTTCACCGTCATCACCGAAACGCGCGAGACGAAAGGGCCTCGTGATACGCCTATTTTTATAGGTTAATG
TCATGATAATAATGGTTTCTTAGACGTCAGGTGGCACTTTTCGGGGAAATGTGCGCGGAACCCCTATTTG
TTTATTTTTCTAAATACATTCAAATATGTATCCGCTCATGAGACAATAACCCTGATAAATGCTTCAATAA
TATTGAAAAAGGAAGAGTATGAGTATTCAACATTTCCGTGTCGCCCTTATTCCCTTTTTTGCGGCATTTT
GCCTTCCTGTTTTTGCTCACCCAGAAACGCTGGTGAAAGTAAAAGATGCTGAAGATCAGTTGGGTGCACG
AGTGGGTTACATCGAACTGGATCTCAACAGCGGTAAGATCCTTGAGAGTTTTCGCCCCGAAGAACGTTTT
CCAATGATGAGCACTTTTAAAGTTCTGCTATGTGGCGCGGTATTATCCCGTATTGACGCCGGGCAAGAGC
AACTCGGTCGCCGCATACACTATTCTCAGAATGACTTGGTTGAGTACTCACCAGTCACAGAAAAGCATCT
TACGGATGGCATGACAGTAAGAGAATTATGCAGTGCTGCCATAACCATGAGTGATAACACTGCGGCCAAC
TTACTTCTGACAACGATCGGAGGACCGAAGGAGCTAACCGCTTTTTTGCACAACATGGGGGATCATGTAA
CTCGCCTTGATCGTTGGGAACCGGAGCTGAATGAAGCCATACCAAACGACGAGCGTGACACCACGATGCC
TGTAGCAATGGCAACAACGTTGCGCAAACTATTAACTGGCGAACTACTTACTCTAGCTTCCCGGCAACAA
TTAATAGACTGGATGGAGGCGGATAAAGTTGCAGGACCACTTCTGCGCTCGGCCCTTCCGGCTGGCTGGT
TTATTGCTGATAAATCTGGAGCCGGTGAGCGTGGGTCTCGCGGTATCATTGCAGCACTGGGGCCAGATGG
TAAGCCCTCCCGTATCGTAGTTATCTACACGACGGGGAGTCAGGCAACTATGGATGAACGAAATAGACAG
ATCGCTGAGATAGGTGCCTCACTGATTAAGCATTGGTAACTGTCAGACCAAGTTTACTCATATATACTTT
AGATTGATTTAAAACTTCATTTTTAATTTAAAAGGATCTAGGTGAAGATCCTTTTTGATAATCTCATGAC
CAAAATCCCTTAACGTGAGTTTTCGTTCCACTGAGCGTCAGACCCCGTAGAAAAGATCAAAGGATCTTCT
TGAGATCCTTTTTTTCTGCGCGTAATCTGCTGCTTGCAAACAAAAAAACCACCGCTACCAGCGGTGGTTT
GTTTGCCGGATCAAGAGCTACCAACTCTTTTTCCGAAGGTAACTGGCTTCAGCAGAGCGCAGATACCAAA
TACTGTTCTTCTAGTGTAGCCGTAGTTAGGCCACCACTTCAAGAACTCTGTAGCACCGCCTACATACCTC
GCTCTGCTAATCCTGTTACCAGTGGCTGCTGCCAGTGGCGATAAGTCGTGTCTTACCGGGTTGGACTCAA
GACGATAGTTACCGGATAAGGCGCAGCGGTCGGGCTGAACGGGGGGTTCGTGCACACAGCCCAGCTTGGA
GCGAACGACCTACACCGAACTGAGATACCTACAGCGTGAGCTATGAGAAAGCGCCACGCTTCCCGAAGGG
AGAAAGGCGGACAGGTATCCGGTAAGCGGCAGGGTCGGAACAGGAGAGCGCACGAGGGAGCTTCCAGGGG
GAAACGCCTGGTATCTTTATAGTCCTGTCGGGTTTCGCCACCTCTGACTTGAGCGTCGATTTTTGTGATG
CTCGTCAGGGGGGCGGAGCCTATGGAAAAACGCCAGCAACGCGGCCTTTTTACGGTTCCTGGCCTTTTGC
TGGCCTTTTGCTCACATGTTCTTTCCTGCGTTATCCCCTGATTCTGTGGATAACCGTATTACCGCCTTTG
AGTGAGCTGATACCGCTCGCCGCAGCCGAACGACCGAGCGCAGCGAGTCAGTGAGCGAGGAAGCGGAAGA
GCGCCCAATACGCAAACCGCCTCTCCCCGCGCGTTGGCCGATTCATTAATGCAGCTGGCACGACAGGTTT
CCCGACTGGAAAGCGGGCAGTGAGCGCAACGCAATGAACAAACGACCCAACACCCGTGCGTTTTATTCTG
TCTTTTTATTGCCGTCATAGCGCGGGTTCCTTCCGGTATTGTCTCCTTCCGTGTTTCAGTTAGCCTCCCC
CGTTTCCAGGCGGGGAGGCGGCCCAAAGGGAGATCCGACTCGTCTGAGGGCGAAGGCGAAGACGCGGAAG
AGGCCGCAGAGCCGGCAGCAGGCCGCGGGAAGGAAGGTCCGCTGGATTGAGGGCCGAAGGGACGTAGCAG
AAGGACGTCCCGCGCAGAATCCAGGTGGCAACACAGGCGAGCAGCCATGGAAAGGACGTCAGCTTCCCCG
ACAACACCACGGAATTGTCAGTGCCCAACAGCCGAGCCCCTGTCCAGCAGCGGGCAAGGCAGGCGGCGAT
GAGTTCCGCCGTGGCAATAGGGAGGGGGAAAGCGAAAGTCCCGGAAAGGAGCTGACAGGTGGTGGCAATG
CCCCAACCAGTGGGGGTTGCGTCAGCAAACACAGTGCACACCACGCCACGTTGCCTGACAACGGGCCACA
ACTCCTCATAAAGAGACAGCAACCAGGATTTATACAAGGAGGAGAAAATGAAAGCCATACGGGAAGCAAT
AGCATGATACAAAGGCATTAAAGCAGCGTATCCACATAGCGTAAAAGGAGCAACATAGTTAAGAATACCA
GTCAATCTTTCACAAATTTTGTAATCCAGAGGTTGATTGTCGAGATATCAGAGCTCGCGGCCGCTAGCAA
GCTTCTCGAGGGTACCTCTAGAGAATTCACTAGTCGACCTGTGGAGAGAAAGGCAAAGTGGATGTCAGTA
AGACCAATAGGTGCCTATCAGAAACGCAAGAGTCTTCTCTGTCTCGACAAGCCCAGTTTCTATTGGTCTC
CTTAAACCTGTCTTGTAACCTTGATACTTACCTGCAGGTCCGGAGGCTGGATCGGTCCCG
Features (pLannotate 1.2.2; 10 found; start..end, strand, type, name):
     67..270     -  promoter       CMV promoter: human cytomegalovirus (CMV) immediate early promoter
    271..650     -  enhancer       CMV enhancer: human cytomegalovirus immediate early enhancer
    764..799     -  CDS            rop (fragment): Rop protein, which maintains plasmids at low copy number; rop
    894..998     +  promoter       AmpR promoter: bla
    999..1859    +  CDS            AmpR: β-lactamase; bla; confers resistance to ampicillin, carbenicillin, and related antibiotics
   2030..2618    +  rep_origin     ori: high-copy-number ColE1/pMB1/pBR322/pUC origin of replication
   2801..2893    +  CDS            lacI (fragment): lac repressor; lacI; The lac repressor binds to the lac operator to inhibit transcription in E. coli. This inhibition can be relieved by adding lactose or isopropyl-β-D-thiogalactopyranoside (IPTG).
   2906..2954    -  polyA_signal   HSV TK poly(A) signal: herpes simplex virus thymidine kinase polyadenylation signal (Cole and Stacy, 1985)
   3020..3608    -  misc_feature   WPRE: woodchuck hepatitis virus posttranscriptional regulatory element
   3679..3811    -  intron         chimeric intron: chimera between introns from human β-globin and immunoglobulin heavy chain genes
