[The description below was written by a language model from this plasmid's Addgene catalogue record and pLannotate feature annotations shown in this document.]
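Description:
pTipi2.1 is an empty mammalian expression backbone, developed as an open-source vector for producing recombinant antibodies and, according to the associated publication title, mammalian glycoproteins more generally. It carries no insert. The catalogue lists the backbone at 3,897 bp, whereas the annotated full-sequence record is 3,840 nt, a small discrepancy that the record does not explain. In E. coli the plasmid is maintained at high copy through a ColE1/pUC-type origin and is selected with ampicillin via the β-lactamase gene driven by its own bla promoter. No mammalian selection marker or episomal replication element is annotated, which is consistent with transient transfection use, although the record does not state this explicitly.

The expression cassette lies on the reverse strand and spans the numbering origin of the circular map. The human cytomegalovirus immediate-early enhancer and promoter drive transcription into a chimeric β-globin/immunoglobulin heavy chain intron, whose splicing generally improves mRNA processing and export. A short unannotated gap between this intron and the downstream elements is presumably where a coding sequence would be cloned, but the record does not describe the cloning sites or any signal peptide or tags. Downstream sit a WPRE, which enhances transcript stability and expression post-transcriptionally, and the compact HSV thymidine kinase polyadenylation signal for transcript termination. Short rop and lacI fragments are also annotated; these are most likely non-functional remnants of earlier vector lineages. Overall the design is a small, strong-promoter cassette into which antibody chains or other secreted protein genes can be inserted for expression in mammalian cells.
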