Addgene plasmid #225877: pTipi2.1
Purpose: (Empty Backbone) Allows for expression of recombinant antibodies
Depositing lab: Institute for Protein Innovation (IPI). Depositing organization: Institute for Protein Innovation. Publication: Evaluating codon optimization strategies for mammalian glycoprotein production with an open-source expression vector. Yang C, Soni R, Visconti SE, Abdollahi M, Belay F, Ghosh A, Duvall SW, Walton CJW, Meijers R, Zhu H. bioRxiv, March 20, 2026 10.64898/2026.03.18.712111.
Backbone
  Vector backbone: pTipi2.1
  Backbone manufacturer: Institute for Protein Innovation (IPI)
  Backbone size (bp): 3897
  Vector type: Mammalian Expression
Growth in bacteria
  Bacterial resistance: Ampicillin, 100 μg/mL
  Growth temperature: 37°C
  Growth strain: DH5alpha
  Copy number: High Copy
Gene/Insert
  Gene/Insert name: None
Terms and licenses: Academic/Nonprofit Terms; Industry Terms
How to cite: pTipi2.1 was a gift from Institute for Protein Innovation (IPI) (Addgene plasmid # 225877 ; http://n2t.net/addgene:225877 ; RRID:Addgene_225877)
